>Addgene plasmid #131071 | pYJ28-AAVS1-XLone-dCas9-p300core | addgene full sequence | sequence record 270718 | Addgene NGS Result
ATTACGCCAAGCTTGGGCTGCAGGTCGAGGGATCTCCATAAGAGAAGAGGGACAGCTATGACTGGGAGTA
GTCAGGAGAGGAGGAAAAATCTGGCTAGTAAAACATGTAAGGAAAATTTTAGGGATGTTAAAGAAAAAAA
TAACACAAAACAAAATATAAAAAAAATCTAACCTCAAGTCAAGGCTTTTCTATGGAATAAGGAATGGACA
GCAGGGGGCTGTTTCATATACTGATGACCTCTTTATAGCCAACCTTTGTTCATGGCAGCCAGCATATGGG
CATATGTTGCCAAACTCTAAACCAAATACTCATTCTGATGTTTTAAATGATTTGCCCTCCCATATGTCCT
TCCGAGTGAGAGACACAAAAAATTCCAACACACTATTGCAATGAAAATAAATTTCCTTTATTAGCCAGAA
GTCAGATGCTCAAGGGGCTTCATGATGTCCCCATAATTTTTGGCAGAGGGAAAAAGATCTCAGTGGTATT
TGTGAGCCAGGGCATTGGCCACACCAGCCACCACCTTCTGATAGGCAGCCTGCACCTGAGGAGTGAATTC
ACGCGCCTGGTTACCTACAAAATCAGAAGGACAGGGAAGGGAGCAGTGGTTCACGCCTGTAATCCCAGCA
ATTTGGGAGGCCAAGGTGGGTAGATCACCTGAGATTAGGAGTTGGAGACCAGCCTGGCCAATATGGTGAA
ACCCCGTCTCTACCAAAAAAACAAAAATTAGCTGAGCCTGGTCATGCATGCCTGGAATCCCAACAACTCG
GGAGGCTGAGGCAGGAGAATCGCTTGAACCCAGGAGGCGGAGATTGCAGTGAGCCAAGATTGTGCCACTG
CACTCCAGCTTGGTTCCCAATAGACCCCGCAGGCCCTACAGGTTGTCTTCCCAACTTGCCCCTTGCTCCA
TACCACCCCCCTCCACCCCATAATATTATAGAAGGACACCTAGTCAGACAAAATGATGCAACTTAATTTT
ATTAGGACAAGGCTGGTGGGCACTGGAGTGGCAACTTCCAGGGCCAGGAGAGGCACTGGGGAGGGGTCAC
AGGGATGCCACCCGTAGATCTCTCGAGCAGCGCTCGGTATCGATGCGGGGAGGCGGCCCAAAGGGAGATC
CGACTCGTCTGAGGGCGAAGGCGAAGACGCGGAAGAGGCCGCAGAGCCGGCAGCAGGCCGCGGGAAGGAA
GGTCCGCTGGATTGAGGGCCGAAGGGACGTAGCAGAAGGACGTCCCGCGCAGAATCCAGGTGGCAACATA
GGCGAGCAGCCAAGGAAAGGACGATGATTTCCCCGACAACACCACGGAATTGTCAGTGCCCAACAGCCGA
GCCCCTGTCCAGCAGCGGGCAAGGCAGGCGGCGATGAGTTCCGCCGTGGCAATAGGGAGGGGGAAAGCGA
AAGTCCCGGAAAGGAGCTGACAGGTGGTGGCAATGCCCCAACCAGTGGGGGTTGCGTCAGCAAACACAGT
GCACACCACGCCACGTTGCCTGACAACGGGCCACAACTCCTCATAAAGAGACAGCAACCAGGATTTATAC
AAGGAGGAGAAAATGAAAGCCATACGGGAAGCAATAGCATGATACAAAGGCATTAAAGCAGCGTATCCAC
ATAGCGTAAAAGGAGCAACATAGTTAAGAATACCAGTCAATCTTTCACAAATTTTGTAATCCAGAGGTTG
ATTATCGATAAGCTTGATATCGAATTCACGCGTTTACCCGGGGAGCATGTCAAGGTCAAAATCGTCAAGA
GCGTCAGCAGGCAGCATATCAAGGTCAAAGTCGTCAAGGGCATCGGCTGGGAGCATGTCTAAGTCAAAAT
CGTCAAGGGCGTCGGTCGGCCCGCCGCTTTCGCACTTTAGCTGTTTCTCCAGGCCACATATGATTAGTTC
CAGGCCGAAAAGGAAGGCAGGTTCGGCTCCCTGCCGGTCGAACAGCTCAATTGCTTGTTTCAGAAGTGGG
GGCATAGAATCGGTGGTAGGTGTCTCTCTTTCCTCTTTTGCTACTTGATGCTCCTGTTCCTCCAATACGC
AGCCCAGTGTAAAGTGGCCCACGGCGGACAGAGCGTACAGTGCGTTCTCCAGGGAGAAGCCTTGCTGACA
CAGGAACGCGAGCTGATTTTCCAGGGTTTCGTACTGTTTCTCTGTTGGGCGGGTGCCGAGATGCACTTTA
GCCCCGTCGCGATGTGAGAGGAGAGCACAGCGGTATGACTTGGCGTTGTTCCGCAGAAAGTCTTGCCATG
ACTCGCCTTCCAGGGGGCAGGAGTGGGTATGATGCCTGTCCAGCATCTCGATTGGCAGGGCATCGAGCAG
GGCCCGCTTGTTCTTCACGTGCCAGTACAGGGTAGGCTGCTCAACTCCCAGCTTTTGAGCGAGTTTCCTT
GTCGTCAGGCCTTCGATACCGACTCCATTGAGTAATTCCAGAGCAGAGTTTATGACTTTGCTCTTGTCCA
GTCTAGACATCTTATCGTCATCGTCTTTGTAATCCATGGTGGCGGATCCCGCGTCACGACACCTGTGTTC
TGGCGGCAAACCCGTTGCGAAAAAGAACGTTCACGGCGACTACTGCACTTATATACGGTTCTCCCCCACC
CTCGGGAAAAAGGCGGAGCCAGTACACGACATCACTTTCCCAGTTTACCCCGCGCCACCTTCTCTAGGCA
CCGGTTCAATTGCCGACCCCTCCCCCCAACTTCTCGGGGACTGTGGGCGATGTGCGCTCTGCCCACTGAC
GGGCACCGGAGCCACTCGAGTGGAATTATCACCTCGAGTTTACTCCCTATCAGTGATAGAGAACGTATGA
AGAGTTTACTCCCTATCAGTGATAGAGAACGTATGCAGACTTTACTCCCTATCAGTGATAGAGAACGTAT
AAGGAGTTTACTCCCTATCAGTGATAGAGAACGTATGACCAGTTTACTCCCTATCAGTGATAGAGAACGT
ATCTACAGTTTACTCCCTATCAGTGATAGAGAACGTATATCCAGTTTACTCCCTATCAGTGATAGAGAAC
GTATAAGCTTTGCTTATGTAAACCAGGGCGCCTATAAAAGAGTGCTGATTTTTTGAGTAAACTTCAATTC
CACAACACTTTTGTCTTATACCAACTTTCCGTACCACTTCCTACCCTCGTAAAGGTACCGCCACCATGGA
CAAGAAGTACAGCATCGGCCTGGCCATCGGCACCAACTCTGTGGGCTGGGCCGTGATCACCGACGAGTAC
AAGGTGCCCAGCAAGAAATTCAAGGTGCTGGGCAACACCGACCGGCACAGCATCAAGAAGAACCTGATCG
GAGCCCTGCTGTTCGACAGCGGCGAAACAGCCGAGGCCACCCGGCTGAAGAGAACCGCCAGAAGAAGATA
CACCAGACGGAAGAACCGGATCTGCTATCTGCAAGAGATCTTCAGCAACGAGATGGCCAAGGTGGACGAC
AGCTTCTTCCACAGACTGGAAGAGTCCTTCCTGGTGGAAGAGGATAAGAAGCACGAGCGGCACCCCATCT
TCGGCAACATCGTGGACGAGGTGGCCTACCACGAGAAGTACCCCACCATCTACCACCTGAGAAAGAAACT
GGTGGACAGCACCGACAAGGCCGACCTGCGGCTGATCTATCTGGCCCTGGCCCACATGATCAAGTTCCGG
GGCCACTTCCTGATCGAGGGCGACCTGAACCCCGACAACAGCGACGTGGACAAGCTGTTCATCCAGCTGG
TGCAGACCTACAACCAGCTGTTCGAGGAAAACCCCATCAACGCCAGCGGCGTGGACGCCAAGGCCATCCT
GTCTGCCAGACTGAGCAAGAGCAGACGGCTGGAAAATCTGATCGCCCAGCTGCCCGGCGAGAAGAAGAAT
GGCCTGTTCGGAAACCTGATTGCCCTGAGCCTGGGCCTGACCCCCAACTTCAAGAGCAACTTCGACCTGG
CCGAGGATGCCAAACTGCAGCTGAGCAAGGACACCTACGACGACGACCTGGACAACCTGCTGGCCCAGAT
CGGCGACCAGTACGCCGACCTGTTTCTGGCCGCCAAGAACCTGTCCGACGCCATCCTGCTGAGCGACATC
CTGAGAGTGAACACCGAGATCACCAAGGCCCCCCTGAGCGCCTCTATGATCAAGAGATACGACGAGCACC
ACCAGGACCTGACCCTGCTGAAAGCTCTCGTGCGGCAGCAGCTGCCTGAGAAGTACAAAGAGATTTTCTT
CGACCAGAGCAAGAACGGCTACGCCGGCTACATTGACGGCGGAGCCAGCCAGGAAGAGTTCTACAAGTTC
ATCAAGCCCATCCTGGAAAAGATGGACGGCACCGAGGAACTGCTCGTGAAGCTGAACAGAGAGGACCTGC
TGCGGAAGCAGCGGACCTTCGACAACGGCAGCATCCCCCACCAGATCCACCTGGGAGAGCTGCACGCCAT
TCTGCGGCGGCAGGAAGATTTTTACCCATTCCTGAAGGACAACCGGGAAAAGATCGAGAAGATCCTGACC
TTCCGCATCCCCTACTACGTGGGCCCTCTGGCCAGGGGAAACAGCAGATTCGCCTGGATGACCAGAAAGA
GCGAGGAAACCATCACCCCCTGGAACTTCGAGGAAGTGGTGGACAAGGGCGCTTCCGCCCAGAGCTTCAT
CGAGCGGATGACCAACTTCGATAAGAACCTGCCCAACGAGAAGGTGCTGCCCAAGCACAGCCTGCTGTAC
GAGTACTTCACCGTGTATAACGAGCTGACCAAAGTGAAATACGTGACCGAGGGAATGAGAAAGCCCGCCT
TCCTGAGCGGCGAGCAGAAAAAGGCCATCGTGGACCTGCTGTTCAAGACCAACCGGAAAGTGACCGTGAA
GCAGCTGAAAGAGGACTACTTCAAGAAAATCGAGTGCTTCGACTCCGTGGAAATCTCCGGCGTGGAAGAT
CGGTTCAACGCCTCCCTGGGCACATACCACGATCTGCTGAAAATTATCAAGGACAAGGACTTCCTGGACA
ATGAGGAAAACGAGGACATTCTGGAAGATATCGTGCTGACCCTGACACTGTTTGAGGACAGAGAGATGAT
CGAGGAACGGCTGAAAACCTATGCCCACCTGTTCGACGACAAAGTGATGAAGCAGCTGAAGCGGCGGAGA
TACACCGGCTGGGGCAGGCTGAGCCGGAAGCTGATCAACGGCATCCGGGACAAGCAGTCCGGCAAGACAA
TCCTGGATTTCCTGAAGTCCGACGGCTTCGCCAACAGAAACTTCATGCAGCTGATCCACGACGACAGCCT
GACCTTTAAAGAGGACATCCAGAAAGCCCAGGTGTCCGGCCAGGGCGATAGCCTGCACGAGCACATTGCC
AATCTGGCCGGCAGCCCCGCCATTAAGAAGGGCATCCTGCAGACAGTGAAGGTGGTGGACGAGCTCGTGA
AAGTGATGGGCCGGCACAAGCCCGAGAACATCGTGATCGAAATGGCCAGAGAGAACCAGACCACCCAGAA
GGGACAGAAGAACAGCCGCGAGAGAATGAAGCGGATCGAAGAGGGCATCAAAGAGCTGGGCAGCCAGATC
CTGAAAGAACACCCCGTGGAAAACACCCAGCTGCAGAACGAGAAGCTGTACCTGTACTACCTGCAGAATG
GGCGGGATATGTACGTGGACCAGGAACTGGACATCAACCGGCTGTCCGACTACGATGTGGACGCCATCGT
GCCTCAGAGCTTTCTGAAGGACGACTCCATCGACAACAAGGTGCTGACCAGAAGCGACAAGAACCGGGGC
AAGAGCGACAACGTGCCCTCCGAAGAGGTCGTGAAGAAGATGAAGAACTACTGGCGGCAGCTGCTGAACG
CCAAGCTGATTACCCAGAGAAAGTTCGACAATCTGACCAAGGCCGAGAGAGGCGGCCTGAGCGAACTGGA
TAAGGCCGGCTTCATCAAGAGACAGCTGGTGGAAACCCGGCAGATCACAAAGCACGTGGCACAGATCCTG
GACTCCCGGATGAACACTAAGTACGACGAGAATGACAAGCTGATCCGGGAAGTGAAAGTGATCACCCTGA
AGTCCAAGCTGGTGTCCGATTTCCGGAAGGATTTCCAGTTTTACAAAGTGCGCGAGATCAACAACTACCA
CCACGCCCACGACGCCTACCTGAACGCCGTCGTGGGAACCGCCCTGATCAAAAAGTACCCTAAGCTGGAA
AGCGAGTTCGTGTACGGCGACTACAAGGTGTACGACGTGCGGAAGATGATCGCCAAGAGCGAGCAGGAAA
TCGGCAAGGCTACCGCCAAGTACTTCTTCTACAGCAACATCATGAACTTTTTCAAGACCGAGATTACCCT
GGCCAACGGCGAGATCCGGAAGCGGCCTCTGATCGAGACAAACGGCGAAACCGGGGAGATCGTGTGGGAT
AAGGGCCGGGATTTTGCCACCGTGCGGAAAGTGCTGAGCATGCCCCAAGTGAATATCGTGAAAAAGACCG
AGGTGCAGACAGGCGGCTTCAGCAAAGAGTCTATCCTGCCCAAGAGGAACAGCGATAAGCTGATCGCCAG
AAAGAAGGACTGGGACCCTAAGAAGTACGGCGGCTTCGACAGCCCCACCGTGGCCTATTCTGTGCTGGTG
GTGGCCAAAGTGGAAAAGGGCAAGTCCAAGAAACTGAAGAGTGTGAAAGAGCTGCTGGGGATCACCATCA
TGGAAAGAAGCAGCTTCGAGAAGAATCCCATCGACTTTCTGGAAGCCAAGGGCTACAAAGAAGTGAAAAA
GGACCTGATCATCAAGCTGCCTAAGTACTCCCTGTTCGAGCTGGAAAACGGCCGGAAGAGAATGCTGGCC
TCTGCCGGCGAACTGCAGAAGGGAAACGAACTGGCCCTGCCCTCCAAATATGTGAACTTCCTGTACCTGG
CCAGCCACTATGAGAAGCTGAAGGGCTCCCCCGAGGATAATGAGCAGAAACAGCTGTTTGTGGAACAGCA
CAAGCACTACCTGGACGAGATCATCGAGCAGATCAGCGAGTTCTCCAAGAGAGTGATCCTGGCCGACGCT
AATCTGGACAAAGTGCTGTCCGCCTACAACAAGCACCGGGATAAGCCCATCAGAGAGCAGGCCGAGAATA
TCATCCACCTGTTTACCCTGACCAATCTGGGAGCCCCTGCCGCCTTCAAGTACTTTGACACCACCATCGA
CCGGAAGAGGTACACCAGCACCAAAGAGGTGCTGGACGCCACCCTGATCCACCAGAGCATCACCGGCCTG
TACGAGACACGGATCGACCTGTCTCAGCTGGGAGGCGACAAGCGACCTGCCGCCACAAAGAAGGCTGGAC
AGGCTAAGAAGAAGAAAGGATCCATTTTCAAACCAGAAGAACTACGACAGGCACTGATGCCAACTTTGGA
GGCACTTTACCGTCAGGATCCAGAATCCCTTCCCTTTCGTCAACCTGTGGACCCTCAGCTTTTAGGAATC
CCTGATTACTTTGATATTGTGAAGAGCCCCATGGATCTTTCTACCATTAAGAGGAAGTTAGACACTGGAC
AGTATCAGGAGCCCTGGCAGTATGTCGATGATATTTGGCTTATGTTCAATAATGCCTGGTTATATAACCG
GAAAACATCACGGGTATACAAATACTGCTCCAAGCTCTCTGAGGTCTTTGAACAAGAAATTGACCCAGTG
ATGCAAAGCCTTGGATACTGTTGTGGCAGAAAGTTGGAGTTCTCTCCACAGACACTGTGTTGCTACGGCA
AACAGTTGTGCACAATACCTCGTGATGCCACTTATTACAGTTACCAGAACAGGTATCATTTCTGTGAGAA
GTGTTTCAATGAGATCCAAGGGGAGAGCGTTTCTTTGGGGGATGACCCTTCCCAGCCTCAAACTACAATA
AATAAAGAACAATTTTCCAAGAGAAAAAATGACACACTGGATCCTGAACTGTTTGTTGAATGTACAGAGT
GCGGAAGAAAGATGCATCAGATCTGTGTCCTTCACCATGAGATCATCTGGCCTGCTGGATTCGTCTGTGA
TGGCTGTTTAAAGAAAAGTGCACGAACTAGGAAAGAAAATAAGTTTTCTGCTAAAAGGTTGCCATCTACC
AGACTTGGCACCTTTCTAGAGAATCGTGTGAATGACTTTCTGAGGCGACAGAATCACCCTGAGTCAGGAG
AGGTCACTGTTAGAGTAGTTCATGCTTCTGACAAAACCGTGGAAGTAAAACCAGGCATGAAAGCAAGGTT
TGTGGACAGTGGAGAGATGGCAGAATCCTTTCCATACCGAACCAAAGCCCTCTTTGCCTTTGAAGAAATT
GATGGTGTTGACCTGTGCTTCTTTGGCATGCATGTTCAAGAGTATGGCTCTGACTGCCCTCCACCCAACC
AGAGGAGAGTATACATATCTTACCTCGATAGTGTTCATTTCTTCCGTCCTAAATGCTTGAGGACTGCAGT
CTATCATGAAATCCTAATTGGATATTTAGAATATGTCAAGAAATTAGGTTACACAACAGGGCATATTTGG
GCATGTCCACCAAGTGAGGGAGATGATTATATCTTCCATTGCCATCCTCCTGACCAGAAGATACCCAAGC
CCAAGCGACTGCAGGAATGGTACAAAAAAATGCTTGACAAGGCTGTATCAGAGCGTATTGTCCATGACTA
CAAGGATATTTTTAAACAAGCTACTGAAGATAGATTAACAAGTGCAAAGGAATTGCCTTATTTCGAGGGT
GATTTCTGGCCCAATGTTCTGGAAGAAAGCATTAAGGAACTGGAACAGGAGGAAGAAGAGAGAAAACGAG
AGGAAAACACCAGCAATGAAAGCACAGATGTGACCAAGGGAGACAGCAAAAATGCTAAAAAGAAGAATAA
TAAGAAAACCAGCAAAAATAAGAGCAGCCTGAGTAGGGGCAACAAGAAGAAACCCGGGATGCCCAATGTA
TCTAACGACCTCTCACAGAAACTATATGCCACCATGGAGAAGCATAAAGAGGTCTTCTTTGTGATCCGCC
TCATTGCTGGCCCTGCTGCCAACTCCCTGCCTCCCATTGTTGATCCTGATCCTCTCATCCCCTGCGATCT
GATGGATGGTCGGGATGCGTTTCTCACGCTGGCAAGGGACAAGCACCTGGAGTTCTCTTCACTCCGAAGA
GCCCAGTGGTCCACCATGTGCATGCTGGTGGAGCTGCACACGCAGAGCCAGGACGGATCCGATTACAAAG
ACGATGACGATAAGTAGACTAGTAGACCACCTCCCCTGCGAGCTAAGCTGGACAGCCAATGACGGGTAAG
AGAGTGACATTTTTCACTAACCTAAGACAGGAGGGCCGTCAGAGCTACTGCCTAATCCAAAGACGGGTAA
AAGTGATAAAAATGTATCACTCCAACCTAAGACAGGCGCAGCTTCCGAGGGATTTGAGATCCAGACATGA
TAAGATACATTGATGAGTTTGGACAAACCAAAACTAGAATGCAGTGAAAAAAATGCCTTATTTGTGAAAT
TTGTGATGCTATTGCCTTATTTGTAACCATTATAAGCTGCAATAAACAAGTTCTAGTCAATAATCAATGT
CGAGACCCATAGAGCCCACCGCATCCCCAGCATGCCTGCTATTGTCTTCCCAATCCTCCCCCTTGCTGTC
CTGCCCCACCCCACCCCCCAGAATAGAATGACACCTACTCAGACAATGCGATGCAATTTCCTCATTTTAT
TAGGAAAGGACAGTGGGAGTGGCACCTTCCAGGGTCAAGGAAGGCACGGGGGAGGGGCAAACAACAGATG
GCTGGCAACTAGAAGGCACAGTCGAGGCTGATCAGCGGGTTTAAACGGGCCCTCTAGATCAGGCACCGGG
CTTGCGGGTCATGCACCAGGTGCGCGGTCCTTCGGGCACCTCGACGTCGGCGGTGACGGTGAAGCCGAGC
CGCTCGTAGAAGGGGAGGTTGCGGGGCGCGGAGGTCTCCAGGAAGGCGGGCACCCCGGCGCGCTCGGCCG
CCTCCACTCCGGGGAGCACGACGGCGCTGCCCAGACCCTTGCCCTGGTGGTCGGGCGAGACGCCGACGGT
GGCCAGGAACCACGCGGGCTCCTTGGGCCGGTGCGGCGCCAGGAGGCCTTCCATCTGTTGCTGCGCGGCC
AGCCGGGAACCGCTCAACTCGGCCATGCGCGGGCCGATCTCGGCGAACACCGCCCCCGCTTCGACGCTCT
CCGGCGTGGTCCAGACCGCCACCGCGGCGCCGTCGTCCGCGACCCACACCTTGCCGATGTCGAGCCCGAC
GCGCGTGAGGAAGAGTTCTTGCAGCTCGGTGACCCGCTCGATGTGGCGGTCCGGATCGACGGTGTGGCGC
GTGGCGGGGTAGTCGGCGAACGCGGCGGCGAGGGTGCGTACGGCCCTGGGGACGTCGTCGCGGGTGGCGA
GGCGCACCGTGGGCTTGTACTCGGTCATCTCGAGCCTAGGGCCGGGATTCTCCTCCACGTCACCGCATGT
TAGAAGACTTCCTCTGCCCTCTCCGCTGCCAGATCTCTCGAGGCCCTGTGGGAGGAAGAGAAGAGGTCAG
AAGCTTGCCCCACTGTGGGGTGGAGGGGACAGATAAAAGTACCCAGAACCAGAGCCACATTAACCGGCCC
TGGGAATATAAGGTGGTCCCAGCTCGGGGACACAGGATCCCTGGAGGCAGCAAACATGCTGTCCTGAAGT
GGACATAGGGGCCCGGGTTGGAGGAAGAAGACTAGCTGAGCTCTCGGACCCCTGGAAGATGCCATGACAG
GGGGCTGGAAGAGCTAGCACAGACTAGAGAGGTAAGGGGGGTAGGGGAGCTGCCCAAATGAAAGGAGTGA
GAGGTGACCCGAATCCACAGGAGAACGGGGTGTCCAGGCAAAGAAAGCAAGAGGATGGAGAGGTGGCTAA
AGCCAGGGAGACGGGGTACTTTGGGGTTGTCCAGAAAAACGGTGATGATGCAGGCCTACAAGAAGGGGAG
GCGGGACGCAAGGGAGACATCCGTCGGAGAAGGCCATCCTAAGAAACGAGAGATGGCACAGGCCCCAGAA
GGAGAAGGAAAAGGGAACCCAGCGAGTGAAGACGGCATGGGGTTGGGTGAGGGAGGAGAGATGCCCGGAG
AGGACCCAGACACGGGGAGGATCCGCTCAGAGGACATCACGTGGTGCAGCGCCGAGAAGGAAGTGCTCCG
GAAAGAGCATCCTTGGGCAGCAACACAGCAGAGAGCAAGGGGAAGAGGGAGTGGAGGAAGACGGAACCTG
AAGGAGGCGGCAGGGAAGGATCTGGGCCAGCCGTAGAGGTGACCCAGGCCACAAGCTGCAGACAGAAAGC
GGCACAGGCCCAGGGGAGAGAATGCTGGTCAGAGAAAGCAAAGGGCGAATTCGTTTAAACCTGCAGGACT
AGCTAGTCCCTTTAGTGAGGGTTAATTCTGAGCTTGGCGTAATCATGGTCATAGCTGTTTCCTGTGTGAA
ATTGTTATCCGCTCACAATTCCACACAACATACGAGCCGGAAGCATAAAGTGTAAAGCCTGGGGTGCCTA
ATGAGTGAGCTAACTCACATTAATTGCGTTGCGCTCACTGCCCGCTTTCCAGTCGGGAAACCTGTCGTGC
CAGCTGCATTAATGAATCGGCCAACGCGCGGGGAGAGGCGGTTTGCGTATTGGGCGCTCTTCCGCTTCCT
CGCTCACTGACTCGCTGCGCTCGGTCGTTCGGCTGCGGCGAGCGGTATCAGCTCACTCAAAGGCGGTAAT
ACGGTTATCCACAGAATCAGGGGATAACGCAGGAAAGAACATGTGAGCAAAAGGCCAGCAAAAGGCCAGG
AACCGTAAAAAGGCCGCGTTGCTGGCGTTTTTCCATAGGCTCCGCCCCCCTGACGAGCATCACAAAAATC
GACGCTCAAGTCAGAGGTGGCGAAACCCGACAGGACTATAAAGATACCAGGCGTTTCCCCCTGGAAGCTC
CCTCGTGCGCTCTCCTGTTCCGACCCTGCCGCTTACCGGATACCTGTCCGCCTTTCTCCCTTCGGGAAGC
GTGGCGCTTTCTCATAGCTCACGCTGTAGGTATCTCAGTTCGGTGTAGGTCGTTCGCTCCAAGCTGGGCT
GTGTGCACGAACCCCCCGTTCAGCCCGACCGCTGCGCCTTATCCGGTAACTATCGTCTTGAGTCCAACCC
GGTAAGACACGACTTATCGCCACTGGCAGCAGCCACTGGTAACAGGATTAGCAGAGCGAGGTATGTAGGC
GGTGCTACAGAGTTCTTGAAGTGGTGGCCTAACTACGGCTACACTAGAAGAACAGTATTTGGTATCTGCG
CTCTGCTGAAGCCAGTTACCTTCGGAAAAAGAGTTGGTAGCTCTTGATCCGGCAAACAAACCACCGCTGG
TAGCGGTGGTTTTTTTGTTTGCAAGCAGCAGATTACGCGCAGAAAAAAAGGATCTCAAGAAGATCCTTTG
ATCTTTTCTACGGGGTCTGACGCTCAGTGGAACGAAAACTCACGTTAAGGGATTTTGGTCATGAGACAAT
AACCCTGATAAATGCTTCAATAATATTGAAAAAGGAAGAGTATGAGTATTCAACATTTCCGTGTCGCCCT
TATTCCCTTTTTTGCGGCATTTTGCCTTCCTGTTTTTGCTCACCCAGAAACGCTGGTGAAAGTAAAAGAT
GCTGAAGATCAGTTGGGTGCACGAGTGGGTTACATCGAACTGGATCTCAACAGCGGTAAGATCCTTGAGA
GTTTTCGCCCCGAAGAACGTTTTCCAATGATGAGCACTTTTAAAGTTCTGCTATGTGGCGCGGTATTATC
CCGTATTGACGCCGGGCAAGAGCAACTCGGTCGCCGCATACACTATTCTCAGAATGACTTGGTTGAGTAT
TCACCAGTCACAGAAAAGCATCTTACGGATGGCATGACAGTAAGAGAATTATGCAGTGCTGCCATAACCA
TGAGTGATAACACTGCGGCCAACTTACTTCTGACAACGATCGGAGGACCGAAGGAGCTAACCGCTTTTTT
GCACAACATGGGGGATCATGTAACTCGCCTTGATCGTTGGGAACCGGAGCTGAATGAAGCCATACCAAAC
GACGAGCGTGACACCACGATGCCTGTAGCAATGGCAACAACGTTGCGCAAACTATTAACTGGCGAACTAC
TTACTCTAGCTTCCCGGCAACAATTAATAGACTGGATGGAGGCGGATAAAGTTGCAGGACCACTTCTGCG
CTCGGCCCTTCCGGCTGGCTGGTTTATTGCTGATAAATCTGGAGCCGGTGAGCGTGGGTCTCGCGGTATC
ATTGCAGCACTGGGGCCAGATGGTAAGCCCTCCCGTATCGTAGTTATCTACACGACGGGGAGTCAGGCAA
CTATGGATGAACGAAATAGACAGATCGCTGAGATAGGTGCCTCACTGATTAAGCATTGGTAACTGTCAGA
CCAAGTTTACTCATATATACTTTAGATTGATTTAAAACTTCATTTTTAATTTAAAAGGATCTAGGTGAAG
ATCCTTTTTGATAATCTCATGAGCGGATACATATTTGAATGTATTTAGAAAAATAAACAAATAGGGGTTC
CGCGCACATTTCCCCGAAAAGTGCCACCTGATGCGGTGTGAAATACCGCACAGATGCGTAAGGAGAAAAT
ACCGCATCAGGAAATTGTAAGCGTTAATAATTCAGAAGAACTCGTCAAGAAGGCGATAGAAGGCGATGCG
CTGCGAATCGGGAGCGGCGATACCGTAAAGCACGAGGAAGCGGTCAGCCCATTCGCCGCCAAGCTCTTCA
GCAATATCACGGGTAGCCAACGCTATGTCCTGATAGCGGTCCGCCACACCCAGCCGGCCACAGTCGATGA
ATCCAGAAAAGCGGCCATTTTCCACCATGATATTCGGCAAGCAGGCATCGCCATGCATGGGTCACGACGA
GATCCTCGCCGTCGGGCATGCTCGCCTTGAGCCTGGCGAACAGTTCGGCTGGCGCGAGCCCCTGATGCTC
TTCGTCCAGATCATCCTGATCGACAAGACCGGCTTCCATCCGAGTACGTGCTCGCTCGATGCGATGTTTC
GCTTGGTGGTCGAATGGGCAGGTAGCCGGATCAAGCGTATGCAGCCGCCGCATTGCATCAGCCATGATGG
ATACTTTCTCGGCAGGAGCAAGGTGAGATGACAGGAGATCCTGCCCCGGCACTTCGCCCAATAGCAGCCA
GTCCCTTCCCGCTTCAGTGACAACGTCGAGCACAGCTGCGCAAGGAACGCCCGTCGTGGCCAGCCACGAT
AGCCGCGCTGCCTCGTCTTGCAGTTCATTCAGGGCACCGGACAGGTCGGTCTTGACAAAAAGAACCGGGC
GCCCCTGCGCTGACAGCCGGAACACGGCGGCATCAGAGCAGCCGATTGTCTGTTGTGCCCAGTCATAGCC
GAATAGCCTCTCCACCCAAGCGGCCGGAGAACCTGCGTGCAATCCATCTTGTTCAATCATGCGAAACGAT
CCTCATCCTGTCTCTTGATCAGAGCTTGATCCCCTGCGCCATCAGATCCTTGGCGGCAAGAAAGCCATCC
AGTTTACTTTGCAGGGCTTCCCAACCTTACCAGAGGGCGCCCCAGCTGGCAATTCCGGTTCGCTTGCTGT
CCATAAAACCGCCCAGTCTAGCTATCGCCATGTAAGCCCACTGCAAGCTACCTGCTTTCTCTTTGCGCTT
GCGTTTTCCCTTGTCCAGATAGCCCAGTAGCTGACATTCATCCGGGGTCAGCACCGTTTCTGCGGACTGG
CTTTCTACGTGAAAAGGATCTAGGTGAAGATCCTTTTTGATAATCTCATGCCTGACATTTATATTCCCCA
GAACATCAGGTTAATGGCGTTTTTGATGTCATTTTCGCGGTGGCTGAGATCAGCCACTTCTTCCCCGATA
ACGGAGACCGGCACACTGGCCATATCGGTGGTCATCATGCGCCAGCTTTCATCCCCGATATGCACCACCG
GGTAAAGTTCACGGGAGACTTTATCTGACAGCAGACGTGCACTGGCCAGGGGGATCACCATCCGTCGCCC
CGGCGTGTCAATAATATCACTCTGTACATCCACAAACAGACGATAACGGCTCTCTCTTTTATAGGTGTAA
ACCTTAAACTGCCGTACGTATAGGCTGCGCAACTGTTGGGAAGGGCGATCGGTGCGGGCCTCTTCGCTAT
TACGCCAGCTGGCGAAAGGGGGATGTGCTGCAAGGCGATTAAGTTGGGTAACGCCAGGGTTTTCCCAGTC
ACGACGTTGTAAAACGACGGCCAGTGAATTGTAATACGACTCACTATAGGGCGAATTGAATTTAGCGGCC
GCGAATTCGCCCTTAGAGCAGAGCCAGGAACCCCTGTAGGGAAGGGGCAGGAGAGCCAGGGGCATGAGAT
GGTGGACGAGGAAGGGGGACAGGGAAGCCTGAGCGCCTCTCCTGGGCTTGCCAAGGACTCAAACCCAGAA
GCCCAGAGCAGGGCCTTAGGGAAGCGGGACCCTGCTCTGGGCGGAGGAATATGTCCCAGATAGCACTGGG
GACTCTTTAAGGAAAGAAGGATGGAGAAAGAGAAAGGGAGTAGAGGCGGCCACGACCTGGTGAACACCTA
GGACGCACCATTCTCACAAAGGGAGTTTTCCACACGGACACCCCCCTCCTCACCACAGCCCTGCCAGGAC
GGGGCTGGCTACTGGCCTTATCTCACAGGTAAAACTGACGCACGGAGGAACAATATAAATTGGGGACTAG
AAAGGTGAAGAGCCAAAGTTAGAACTCAGGACCAACTTATTCTGATTTTGTTTTTCCAAACTGCTTCTCC
TCTTGGGAAGTGTAAGGAAGCTGCAGCACCAGGATCAGTGAAACGCACCAGACAGCCGCGTCAGAGCAGC
TCAGGTTCTGGGAGAGGGTAGCGCAGGGTGGCCACTGAGAACCGGGCAGGTCACGCATCCCCCCCTTCCC
TCCCACCCCCTGCCAAGCTCTCCCTCCCAGGATCCTCTCTGGCTCCATCGTAAGCAAACCTTAGAGGTTC
TGGCAAGGAGAGAGATGGCTCCAGGAAATGGGGGTGTGTCACCAGATAAGGAATCTGCCTAACAGGAGGT
GGGGGTTAGACCCAATATCAGGAGACTAGGAAGGAGGAGGCCTAAGGATGGGGCTTTTCTGTCACCAATC
CTGTCCCTAGTAAAGCTTAGTACTGTCGATCCGCTGGCACGACAGGTTTCCCGACTGGAAAGCGGGCAGT
GAGCGCAACGCAATTAATGTGAGTTAGCTCACTCATTAGGCACCCCAGGCTTTACACTTTATGCTTCCGG
CTCGTATGTTGTGTGGAATTGTGAGCGGATAACAATTTCACACAGGAAACAGCTATGACCATG
Features (pLannotate 1.2.2; 37 found; start..end, strand, type, name):
    357..412     -  polyA_signal   β-globin poly(A) signal: rabbit β-globin polyadenylation signal (Gil and Proudfoot, 1987)
    483..563     -  CDS            HBB (fragment): HBB_PONPY - Experimental evidence at transcript level: Swiss-Prot protein existence level 2. Involved in oxygen transport from the lung to the various peripheral tissues. From Pongo pygmaeus (Bornean orangutan).
    587..1063    -  polyA_signal   hGH poly(A) signal: human growth hormone polyadenylation signal
   1095..1683    -  misc_feature   WPRE: woodchuck hepatitis virus posttranscriptional regulatory element
   1683..1707    -  misc_feature   MCS (fragment): pBluescript multiple cloning site
   1714..2460    -  CDS            Tet-On® 3G: modified rtTA protein that binds tightly to promoters containing the tet operator in the presence of doxycycline
   2513..2724    -  promoter       EF-1α core promoter: core promoter for human elongation factor EF-1α
   2766..3133    +  promoter       TRE3GS promoter: 3rd-generation Tet-responsive promoter that can be activated by binding of Tet-On® 3G, modified to eliminate binding sites for endogenous mammalian transcription factors
   3149..4750    +  CDS            dCas9(N): N-terminal portion of catalytically inactive Streptococcus pyogenes dCas9 carrying the D10A mutation (Zetsche et al., 2015)
   4751..7249    +  CDS            Cas9(C): C-terminal portion of Streptococcus pyogenes Cas9 (Zetsche et al., 2015)
   7304..9154    +  CDS            p300 core: catalytic histone acetyltransferase core of the human E1A-associated protein p300 (Delvecchio et al., 2013); EP300
   9368..9502    -  polyA_signal   SV40 poly(A) signal: SV40 polyadenylation signal
   9503..9521    -  enhancer       CMV enhancer (fragment): human cytomegalovirus immediate early enhancer
   9527..9751    -  polyA_signal   bGH poly(A) signal: bovine growth hormone polyadenylation signal
   9789..10388   -  CDS            PuroR: puromycin N-acetyltransferase; pac from Streptomyces alboniger; confers resistance to puromycin
  10475..10500   -  misc_feature   SA: splice acceptor site
  10507..11310   -  misc_feature   HA-L: left homology arm from the adeno-associated virus integration site (AAVS1) within intron 1 of the human PPP1R12C gene
  11349..11367   -  promoter       T3 promoter: promoter for bacteriophage T3 RNA polymerase
  11410..11432   -  protein_bind   lac operator (fragment): The lac repressor binds to the lac operator to inhibit transcription in E. coli. This inhibition can be relieved by adding lactose or isopropyl-β-D-thiogalactopyranoside (IPTG). lac repressor encoded by lacI
  11436..11466   -  promoter       lac promoter: promoter for the E. coli lac operon
  11481..11502   -  protein_bind   CAP binding site: CAP binding activates transcription in the presence of cAMP. E. coli catabolite activator protein
  11515..11607   -  CDS            lacI (fragment): lac repressor; lacI; The lac repressor binds to the lac operator to inhibit transcription in E. coli. This inhibition can be relieved by adding lactose or isopropyl-β-D-thiogalactopyranoside (IPTG).
  11790..12378   -  rep_origin     ori: high-copy-number ColE1/pMB1/pBR322/pUC origin of replication
  12449..12501   +  promoter       AmpR promoter (fragment): bla
  12502..13362   +  CDS            AmpR: β-lactamase; bla; confers resistance to ampicillin, carbenicillin, and related antibiotics
  13455..13514   -  promoter       AmpR promoter (fragment): bla
  13541..13591   +  misc_feature   bom (fragment): basis of mobility region from pBR322
  13612..14410   -  CDS            NeoR/KanR (fragment): aminoglycoside phosphotransferase from Tn5; aph(3')-II (or nptII); confers resistance to neomycin, kanamycin, and G418 (Geneticin®)
  14442..14711   -  CDS            tnpA (fragment): TN5P_ECOLX - Also known as tnp. Experimental evidence at protein level: Swiss-Prot protein existence level 1. Mediates transposition of transposon Tn5 by a 'cut and paste' mechanism. First, the monomeric transposase binds the 19 bp inverted DNA repeats flanking the transposon. Then, dimerization of the DNA- bound transposase creates a synaptic DNA complex. After nicking of the first DNA strand, excision of the transposon proceeds through a series of intermediates. The transposase then mediates the insertion of the transposon at a new site by strand transfer. The activity of the wild- type tran
  14759..15062   -  CDS            ccdB (fragment): CcdB, a bacterial toxin that poisons DNA gyrase; ccdB; Plasmids containing the ccdB gene cannot be propagated in standard E. coli strains.
  15072..15219   -  CDS            lacZα (fragment): LacZα fragment of β-galactosidase; lacZ fragment
  15222..15240   +  promoter       T7 promoter: promoter for bacteriophage T7 RNA polymerase
  15275..16111   -  misc_feature   HA-R: right homology arm from the adeno-associated virus integration site (AAVS1) within intron 1 of the human PPP1R12C gene
  16133..16172   +  CDS            lacI (fragment): lac repressor; lacI; The lac repressor binds to the lac operator to inhibit transcription in E. coli. This inhibition can be relieved by adding lactose or isopropyl-β-D-thiogalactopyranoside (IPTG).
  16185..16206   +  protein_bind   CAP binding site: CAP binding activates transcription in the presence of cAMP. E. coli catabolite activator protein
  16221..16251   +  promoter       lac promoter: promoter for the E. coli lac operon
  16255..16277   +  protein_bind   lac operator (fragment): The lac repressor binds to the lac operator to inhibit transcription in E. coli. This inhibition can be relieved by adding lactose or isopropyl-β-D-thiogalactopyranoside (IPTG). lac repressor encoded by lacI
