[The description below was written by a language model from this plasmid's Addgene catalogue record and pLannotate feature annotations shown in this document.]
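Description:
pYJ28-AAVS1-XLone-dCas9-p300core is a mammalian CRISPR donor plasmid built on the AAVS1-XLone donor backbone. It is designed to knock a doxycycline-inducible dCas9-p300core cassette into the human AAVS1 safe-harbour locus in intron 1 of PPP1R12C. It is propagated in E. coli through a high-copy ColE1/pUC-type origin with ampicillin selection (AmpR). The sequenced plasmid is about 16.3 kb, consistent with a roughly 10.3 kb backbone plus a 6 kb synthetic insert. The annotation also picks up backbone remnants outside the homology arms, including fragments of NeoR/KanR, Tn5 transposase, ccdB, lacZα and lac regulatory elements, along with T3 and T7 promoters. These appear to be cloning leftovers, not functional payload.

The left and right AAVS1 homology arms flank everything meant to integrate. Next to the left arm, a splice acceptor precedes a promoterless puromycin resistance gene with a bGH poly(A) signal. PuroR should therefore be expressed mainly when correct targeting places it under endogenous PPP1R12C transcription, which enriches for on-target integrants. The XLone module places two units back to back in divergent orientation. An EF-1α core promoter constitutively drives the Tet-On 3G transactivator, followed by WPRE and polyadenylation signals. The TRE3GS promoter drives catalytically inactive S. pyogenes Cas9 fused to the histone acetyltransferase core of human p300, with an SV40 poly(A) signal annotated downstream. Adding doxycycline lets Tet-On 3G bind TRE3GS and switch on the fusion. Guide RNAs, which this plasmid does not supply, can then direct the fusion to promoters or enhancers to deposit histone acetylation and activate endogenous genes. The nuclease needed to cut AAVS1 for targeting is likewise not encoded here.
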