Addgene plasmid #131071: pYJ28-AAVS1-XLone-dCas9-p300core
Purpose: Donor plasmid of targeted inducible-dCAS9-P300core knockin
Depositing lab: Xiaojun Lian. Depositing organization: Pennsylvania State University.
Backbone
  Vector backbone: AAVS1-XLone donor
  Backbone size w/o insert (bp): 10251
  Vector type: Mammalian Expression, CRISPR
  Selectable markers: Puromycin
Growth in bacteria
  Bacterial resistance: Ampicillin, 100 μg/mL
  Growth temperature: 37°C
  Growth strain: NEB Stable
  Copy number: Unknown
Gene/Insert
  Gene/Insert name: dCas9-p300core
  Species: Synthetic
  Insert size (bp): 6042
  Cloning method: Restriction Enzyme; 5′ cloning site Unknown (unknown if destroyed); 3′ cloning site Unknown (unknown if destroyed)
Terms and licenses: Academic/Nonprofit Terms; Industry Terms: Not Available to Industry
How to cite: pYJ28-AAVS1-XLone-dCas9-p300core was a gift from Xiaojun Lian (Addgene plasmid # 131071 ; http://n2t.net/addgene:131071 ; RRID:Addgene_131071)
